Addgene plasmid #203660: pINO4-NLS-Pfv-Sapphire-HO
Purpose: Yeast vector encoding donor DNA for integration of nuclear 40nm GEMs into the HO locus.
Depositing lab: Liam Holt. Depositing organization: NYU Grossman School of Medicine. Publication: nucGEMs probe the biophysical properties of the nucleoplasm. Shu T et al.. bioRxiv 2022 10.1101/2021.11.18.469159.
Backbone
  Vector backbone: SIB843
  Vector type: CRISPR
Growth in bacteria
  Bacterial resistance: Ampicillin, 100 μg/mL
  Growth temperature: 37°C
  Growth strain: NEB Stable
  Copy number: High Copy
Gene/Insert
  Gene/Insert name: PfV
  Species: Pyrococcus furiosus
  Tag / fusion protein: Sapphire (C terminal on insert)
  Cloning method: Gibson Cloning
Terms and licenses: Academic/Nonprofit Terms; Industry Terms: Not Available to Industry
Depositor comments: Please visit https://doi.org/10.1101/2021.11.18.469159 for bioRxiv preprint.
How to cite: pINO4-NLS-Pfv-Sapphire-HO was a gift from Liam Holt (Addgene plasmid # 203660 ; http://n2t.net/addgene:203660 ; RRID:Addgene_203660)
