[The description below was written by a language model from this plasmid's Addgene catalogue record and pLannotate feature annotations shown in this document.]
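Description:
pINO4-NLS-Pfv-Sapphire-HO is a 5.5 kb bacterial-propagated plasmid that serves as donor DNA for placing a nuclear genetically encoded multimeric nanoparticle (GEM) cassette into the HO locus of budding yeast. It is built on the SIB843 backbone and catalogued as a CRISPR-type vector, which fits a role as a repair template for nuclease-assisted integration, although no Cas9 or guide RNA elements appear in the feature table. In E. coli it is maintained at high copy through a ColE1/pUC-type origin and selected with ampicillin via the AmpR β-lactamase gene. Several bacterial terminators (lambda t0, a his operon terminator and another putative terminator) insulate the backbone, and an annotated cat promoter lies next to AmpR. No yeast origin or yeast selectable marker is annotated, consistent with a construct intended for chromosomal integration rather than episomal maintenance.

The payload is the PfV encapsulin-type scaffold protein from Pyrococcus furiosus, fused at its N-terminal end to an SV40 large T antigen nuclear localization signal and at its C-terminus to the fluorescent protein Sapphire. The annotation software labels the fluorescent protein as yeGFP, as expected for a GFP-derived variant. PfV self-assembles into bright particles of about 40 nm, and the NLS directs them to the nucleus. An ADH1 terminator closes the reading frame. The plasmid name implies expression from the yeast INO4 promoter, but this element is not annotated, and the PfV coding region itself also falls in an unannotated gap. An HO gene fragment upstream of the cassette provides homology to the target locus; a second homology arm is not annotated. The resulting strains are used to track nuclear GEM motion as a probe of the biophysical properties of the nucleoplasm.
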