Features (pLannotate 1.2.2; 10 found; start..end, strand, type, name):
    229..817     -  rep_origin     ori: high-copy-number ColE1/pMB1/pBR322/pUC origin of replication
   1000..1094    -  terminator     lambda t0 terminator: transcription terminator from phage lambda
   1112..1972    +  CDS            AmpR: β-lactamase; bla; confers resistance to ampicillin, carbenicillin, and related antibiotics
   1982..2079    -  promoter       cat promoter: promoter of the E. coli cat gene encoding chloramphenicol acetyltransferase
   2165..2208    -  terminator     bacterial terminator: putative bacterial transcription terminator
   2234..2704    -  CDS            HO (fragment): HO_YEAST - Experimental evidence at protein level: Swiss-Prot protein existence level 1. Initiation of mating type interconversion. This protein is a site-specific endonuclease that cleaves a site in the mat locus on chromosome III. The double-strand break is followed by a unidirectional gene conversion event that replaces the information at the mat locus by information copied from either of the two homologous loci (HMR and HML) that reside at the extremity of the chromosome III. Endonuclease expression takes place in late G1 just before cells enter S phase. From Saccharomyces cerevisiae (stra
   2893..2912    +  CDS            SV40 NLS (fragment): nuclear localization signal of SV40 (simian virus 40) large T antigen
   4009..4725    +  CDS            yeGFP: yeast-enhanced green fluorescent protein codons optimized for translation in S. cerevisiae and C. albicans
   4746..4933    +  terminator     ADH1 terminator: S. cerevisiae ADH1; transcription terminator for the S. cerevisiae alcohol dehydrogenase 1 (ADH1) gene
   5513..34      +  terminator     his operon terminator (across the origin): This putative transcriptin terminator from the E. coli his operon has a 2-bp deletion introduced during synthesis. Its efficiency has not been determined.
>Addgene plasmid #203660 | pINO4-NLS-Pfv-Sapphire-HO | addgene full sequence | sequence record 402488 | Addgene NGS Result
ACCACCCTGCCCTTTTTCTTTAAAACCGAAAAGATTACTTCGCGTTATGCAGGCTTCCTCGCTCACTGAC
TCGCTGCGCTCGGTCGTTCGGCTGCGGCGAGCGGTATCAGCTCACTCAAAGGCGGTAATACGGTTATCCA
CAGAATCAGGGGATAACGCAGGAAAGAACATGTGAGCAAAAGGCCAGCAAAAGGCCAGGAACCGTAAAAA
GGCCGCGTTGCTGGCGTTTTTCCACAGGCTCCGCCCCCCTGACGAGCATCACAAAAATCGACGCTCAAGT
CAGAGGTGGCGAAACCCGACAGGACTATAAAGATACCAGGCGTTTCCCCCTGGAAGCTCCCTCGTGCGCT
CTCCTGTTCCGACCCTGCCGCTTACCGGATACCTGTCCGCCTTTCTCCCTTCGGGAAGCGTGGCGCTTTC
TCATAGCTCACGCTGTAGGTATCTCAGTTCGGTGTAGGTCGTTCGCTCCAAGCTGGGCTGTGTGCACGAA
CCCCCCGTTCAGCCCGACCGCTGCGCCTTATCCGGTAACTATCGTCTTGAGTCCAACCCGGTAAGACACG
ACTTATCGCCACTGGCAGCAGCCACTGGTAACAGGATTAGCAGAGCGAGGTATGTAGGCGGTGCTACAGA
GTTCTTGAAGTGGTGGCCTAACTACGGCTACACTAGAAGAACAGTATTTGGTATCTGCGCTCTGCTGAAG
CCAGTTACCTTCGGAAAAAGAGTTGGTAGCTCTTGATCCGGCAAACAAACCACCGCTGGTAGCGGTGTTT
TTTTTGTTTGCAAGCAGCAGATTACGCGCAGAAAAAAAGGATCTCAAGAAGATCCTTTGATCTTTTCTAC
GGGGTCTGACGCTCAGTGGAACGAAAACTCACGTTAAGGGATTTTGGTCATGAGATTATCAAAAAGGATC
TTCACCTAGATCCTTTTAAATTAAAAATGAAGTTTTAAATCAATCTAAAGTATATATGAGTAAACTTGGT
CTGACAGCTCGAGGCTTGGATTCTCACCAATAAAAAACGCCCGGCGGCAACCGAGCGTTCTGAACAAATC
CAGATGGAGTTCTGAGGTCATTACTGGATCTATCAACAGGAGTCCAAGCGAGCTCGATATCATGAGTATT
CAACATTTCCGTGTCGCCCTTATTCCCTTTTTTGCGGCATTTTGCCTTCCTGTTTTTGCTCACCCAGAAA
CGCTGGTGAAAGTAAAAGATGCTGAAGATCAGTTGGGTGCACGAGTGGGTTACATCGAACTGGATCTCAA
CAGCGGTAAGATCCTTGAGAGTTTTCGCCCCGAAGAACGTTTTCCAATGATGAGCACTTTTAAAGTTCTG
CTATGTGGCGCGGTATTATCCCGTATTGACGCCGGGCAAGAGCAACTCGGTCGCCGCATACACTATTCTC
AGAATGACTTGGTTGAGTACTCACCAGTCACAGAAAAGCATCTTACGGATGGCATGACAGTAAGAGAATT
ATGCAGTGCTGCCATAACCATGAGTGATAACACTGCGGCCAACTTACTTCTGACAACGATCGGAGGACCG
AAGGAGCTAACCGCTTTTTTGCACAACATGGGGGATCATGTAACTCGCCTTGATCGTTGGGAACCGGAGC
TGAATGAAGCCATACCAAACGACGAGCGTGACACCACGATGCCTGTAGCAATGGCAACAACGTTGCGCAA
ACTATTAACTGGCGAACTACTTACTCTAGCTTCCCGGCAACAATTAATAGACTGGATGGAGGCGGATAAA
GTTGCAGGACCACTTCTGCGCTCGGCCCTTCCGGCTGGCTGGTTTATTGCTGATAAATCTGGAGCCGGTG
AGCGTGGATCTCGCGGTATCATTGCAGCACTGGGGCCAGATGGTAAGCCCTCCCGTATCGTAGTTATCTA
CACGACGGGGAGTCAGGCAACTATGGATGAACGAAATAGACAGATCGCTGAGATAGGTGCCTCACTGATT
AAGCATTGGTAATTTCTCCATTTTAGCTTCCTTAGCTCCTGAAAATCTCGATAACTCAAAAAATACGCCC
GGTAGTGATCTTATTTCATTATGGTGAAAGTTGGAACCTCTTACGTGCCCGATCAACTCGAGTGCCACCT
GACGTCTAAGAAACCATTATTATCATGACATTAACCTATAAAAATAGGCGTATCACGAGGCAGAATTTCA
GATAAAAAAAATCCTTAGCTTTCGCTAAGGATGATTTCTGGAATTCGCGGCCGCGTATCCTTGCCTAACT
TCAATGTCAAAGTTGAAATATTCTCCTTTAGAGCGCTCCATTTCTTCTATGAAGCGTTTTGCGGCAAACT
CACCTTCAACTGTCATTGGGAATGTCTTATGATGGTTTTTTGGAATTATTATTATCCTACCATCAAGCGT
CTGACATTGCTGCAGATTTCTCCATCTCACTTTATATTTGGTGGCATTTCTACCACTTTTTTCCAACAGT
GGTTTGGTAGGGACCCTGACTGACAATTTATGACCTGCAGTACATTGTAATGCAAGACGCTGATAAACTG
TTCTACGCCTGGGATCTAACCTACCAGGTTCACCTTCAAAAGCTCTGTGTTTGGTTTTTTGCTGTATATT
ATAGATTTTCTGATAGCCCTGTGTGACATTTATGACGCGGGCAGCGGAGCCATCTGCGCACATAACGTAA
GAGTTAGCCGTGACGTTTGCGATGTCTTTAATTTCACCGTTAGCGAATTGGAGCTCTCTTGGCTTGGTTT
GTATGAGCTTGTTACGTATCAAACAAAATATTCACATGTTTTTCTCACCTTAAAGACAGAGGCGCGATTG
CGTTTGCGAAATTCCAATGCCAACAAGATAAGCTTGACGAAGGAGTTAAGAGGGCGGCTTGAACTAAAAA
GAGAAAAGCAATATCTAGAATGCCAAAAAAGAAGAGAAAGGTCCTCTCAATAAATCCAACCCTTATAAAT
AGGGATAAGCCATACACCAAAGAAGAATTAATGGAAATTCTGAGATTAGCAATAATAGCTGAGCTTGATG
CAATAAATCTATATGAGCAGATGGCAAGATATTCCGAAGATGAAAACGTAAGAAAGATTCTCCTTGATGT
TGCAAGGGAGGAGAAGGCTCACGTTGGAGAATTCATGGCACTCCTTCTAAATTTGGATCCAGAACAAGTA
ACTGAGCTGAAGGGTGGATTTGAGGAAGTCAAGGAGCTAACTGGAATTGAGGCTCACATAAATGATAACA
AGAAGGAGGAATCTAACGTGGAATATTTTGAGAAGTTGAGAAGTGCTCTTTTGGATGGGGTAAATAAGGG
AAGATCTTTACTAAAGCACTTGCCAGTAACGAGAATAGAAGGACAATCATTCAGGGTTGACATCATTAAA
TTTGAAGATGGTGTTAGGGTAGTAAAGCAAGAGTACAAGCCAATTCCATTATTGAAGAAGAAATTCTATG
TGGGAATAAGAGAACTCAACGATGGGACTTACGATGTATCTATAGCAACTAAAGCTGGGGAACTCCTAGT
TAAAGACGAAGAGTCGCTAGTAATAAGAGAAATTCTATCCACAGAGGGAATTAAGAAAATGAAACTTTCC
TCCTGGGACAATCCAGAAGAAGCACTTAATGATTTAATGAACGCACTGCAGGAAGCCTCAAATGCGTCAG
CTGGACCATTTGGGCTGATAATTAACCCAAAAAGATATGCAAAGTTGCTAAAAATTTACGAGAAGAGTGG
AAAGATGCTAGTTGAAGTGCTAAAAGAGATATTCAGGGGAGGAATCATTGTTACTCTAAACATTGATGAG
AATAAGGTAATAATATTTGCCAATACACCAGCTGTTCTTGACGTTGTAGTTGGCCAAGATGTGACTCTAC
AAGAGCTAGGACCTGAAGGAGACGACGTTGCATTCTTGGTTAGTGAAGCTATAGGAATAAGAATAAAGAA
CCCAGAGGCAATAGTAGTCTTAGAGTGGTCTGGCAGCGGTAGTGGGTCGGGATCAGGCTCCGGTCGACGG
ATCCCCGGGTTAATTAAGATGTCTAAAGGTGAAGAATTATTCACTGGTGTTGTCCCAATTTTGGTTGAAT
TAGATGGTGATGTTAATGGTCACAAATTTTCTGTCTCCGGTGAAGGTGAAGGTGATGCTACTTACGGTAA
ATTGACCTTAAAATTTATTTGTACTACTGGTAAATTGCCAGTTCCATGGCCAACCTTAGTCACTACTTTT
TCTTATGGTGTTCAATGTTTTGCTAGATACCCAGATCATATGAAACAACATGACTTTTTCAAGTCTGCCA
TGCCAGAAGGTTATGTTCAAGAAAGAACTATTTTTTTCAAAGATGACGGTAACTACAAGACCAGAGCTGA
AGTCAAGTTTGAAGGTGATACCTTAGTTAATAGAATCGAATTAAAAGGTATTGATTTTAAAGAAGATGGT
AACATTTTAGGTCACAAATTGGAATACAACTTTAACTCTCACAATGTTTACATCATGGCTGACAAACAAA
AGAATGGTATCAAAGTTAACTTCAAAATTAGACACAACATTGAAGATGGTTCTGTTCAATTAGCTGACCA
TTATCAACAAAATACTCCAATTGGTGATGGTCCAGTCTTGTTACCAGACAACCATTACTTATCCATTCAA
TCTGCCTTATCCAAAGATCCAAACGAAAAGAGAGACCACATGGTCTTGTTAGAATTTGTTACTGCTGCTG
GTATTACCCATGGTATTGATGAATTGTACAAATAAGGCGCGCCACTTCTAAATAAGCGAATTTCTTATGA
TTTATGATTTTTATTATTAAATAAGTTATAAAAAAAATAAGTGTATACAAATTTTAAAGTGACTCTTAGG
TTTTAAAACGAAAATTCTTATTCTTGAGTAACTCTTTCCTGTAGGTCAGGTTGCTTTCTCAGGTATAGTA
TGAGGTCGCTCTTATTGACCACACCTCTACCGGCAGATCCGCTAGGGATAACAGGGTAATATAGATCTGT
TTAGCTTGCCTCGTCATGCTTTAAAGTATAGATAGAATTGATTGCTGCTTATGAGGATATGGATTTAGAG
CTAATAGTTGTAATAGAAATAAAAGCCATTTAGAATAGGAATTGAATACAATTTTATGAGCTTTAAATAT
TTAATGATGAATAGTGCGTTTAGAACGCTTCATCATGCTTCAACAAGCTTCTGCAAACCTCATTTGAGTA
GCAATAGCTGTTTACTTTTTTCCGCGACTTTATTCGAAGTTATGGTGAACTTTTCGTGGTTTCACACCTA
ATAACGCCCAGCGGTAGTACAATTCAAAGTAGTAGGTACCAATGGTAGTACTAGTGGGTGATAGTAGCAA
ATTTCTCTATGAAAATGAATTGTTGCTCTGCAATGATGTTAATGTGGACATGACATGAATTTTCGCGATA
TGTTGATGTAAATAATAACATGATTTTCGTGGATCATTTCGTAAACCATAGGTTTATTTCGTGAATTACT
AAGAGAAAGGCATAGAAACAGGACTTGCGGATGGGATACGCGGCCGCTGCAGTCCGGCAAAAAAGGGCAA
GGTGTC
